>Addgene plasmid #54701 | ZsYellow1-N1 | depositor partial sequence | sequence record 85098 | insert sequence
GTAACAACTCCGCCCCATTGACGCAAATGGGCGGTAGGCGTGTACGGTGGGAGGTCTATATAAGCAGAGC
TGGTTTAGTGAACCGTCAGATCCGCTAGCGCTACCGGACTCAGATCTCGAGCTCAAGCTTCGAATTCTGC
AGTCGACGGTACCGCGGGCCCGGGATCCACCGGTCGCCACCATGGCCCACAGCAAGCACGGCCTGAAGGA
GGAGATGACCATGAAGTACCACATGGAGGGCTGCGTGAACGGCCACAAGTTCGTGATCACCGGCGAGGGC
ATCGGCTACCCCTTCAAGGGCAAGCAGACCATCAACCTGTGCGTGATCGAGGGCGGCCCCCTGCCCTTCA
GCGAGGACATCCTGAGCGCCGGCTTCAAGTACGGCGACCGGATCTTCACCGAGTACCCCCAGGACATCGT
GGACTACTTCAAGAACAGCTGCCCCGCCGGCTACACCTGGGGCCGGAGCTTCCTGTTCGAGGACGGCGCC
GTGTGCATCTGTAACGTGGACATCACCGTGAGCGTGAAGGAGAACTGCATCTACCACAAGAGCATCTTCA
ACGGCGTGAACTTCCCCGCCGACGGCCCCGTGATGAAGAAGATGACCACCAACTGGGAGGCCAGCTGCGA
GAAGATCATGCCCGTGCCTAAGCAGGGCATCCTGAAGGGCGACGTGAGCATGTACCTGCTGCTGAAGGAC
GGCGGCCGGTACCGGTGCCAGTTCGACACCGTGTACAAGGCCAAGAGCGTGCCCAGCAAGATGCCCGAGT
GGCACTTCATCCAGCACAAGCTGCTGCGGGAGGACCGGAGCGACGCCAAGAACCAGAAGTGGCAGCTGAC
CGAGCACGCCATCGCCTTCCCCAGCGCCCTGGCCTGAAGCGGCCGCGACTCTAGATCATAATCAGCCATA
CCACATTTGTAGAGGTTTTACTTGCTTTAAAAAACCTCCCACACCTCCCCCTGAACCTGAAACATAAAAT
GAATGCAATTGTTG
