>Addgene plasmid #54701 | ZsYellow1-N1 | addgene partial sequence | sequence record 89735 | CMV-F 5'-CGCAAATGGGCGGTAGGCGTG-3'
ACCGTCAGATCCGCTAGCGCTACCGGACTCAGATCTCGAGCTCAAGCTTCGAATTCTGCAGTCGACGGTA
CCGCGGGCCCGGGATCCACCGGTCGCCACCATGGCCCACAGCAAGCACGGCCTGAAGGAGGAGATGACCA
TGAAGTACCACATGGAGGGCTGCGTGAACGGCCACAAGTTCGTGATCACCGGCGAGGGCATCGGCTACCC
CTTCAAGGGCAAGCAGACCATCAACCTGTGCGTGATCGAGGGCGGCCCCCTGCCCTTCAGCGAGGACATC
CTGAGCGCCGGCTTCAAGTACGGCGACCGGATCTTCACCGAGTACCCCCAGGACATCGTGGACTACTTCA
AGAACAGCTGCCCCGCCGGCTACACCTGGGGCCGGAGCTTCCTGTTCGAGGACGGCGCCGTGTGCATCTG
TAACGTGGACATCACCGTGAGCGTGAAGGAGAACTGCATCTACCACAAGAGCATCTTCAACGGCGTGAAC
TTCCCCGCCGACGGCCCCGTGATGAAGAAGATGACCACCAACTGGGAGGCCAGCTGCGAGAAGATCATGC
CCGTGCCTAAGCAGGGCATCCTGAAGGGCGACGTGAGCATGTACCTGCTGCTGAAGGACGGCGGCCGGTA
CCGGTGCCAGTTCGACACCGTGTACAAGGCCAAGAGCGTGCCCAGCAAGATGCCCGAGTGGCACTTCATC
CAGCACAAGCTGCTGCGGGAGGACCGGAGCGACGCCAAGAACCAGAAGTGGCAGCTGACCGAGCACGCCA
TCGCCTTCCCCAGCGCCCTGGCCTGAAGCGGCCGCGACTCTAGATCATAATCAGCCATACCACATTTGTA
GAGGTTTTACTTGCTTTAAA
