[The description below was written by a language model from this plasmid's Addgene catalogue record.]
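Description:
ZsYellow1-N1 is an empty mammalian expression backbone of about 4.75 kb, designed for making fluorescent fusion proteins. It carries no insert. Instead, it supplies the coding sequence for the yellow fluorescent protein ZsYellow1, positioned so that it becomes a C-terminal tag on whatever gene is cloned in. This is the "N1" arrangement: the gene of interest is placed upstream of, and in frame with, the fluorescent protein, without its own stop codon, so that the reporter is attached to the C-terminus of the resulting fusion. The record gives an excitation maximum of 529 nm and an emission maximum of 539 nm for ZsYellow1.

The plasmid is propagated in E. coli as a high-copy plasmid under kanamycin selection. For mammalian cells it provides a neomycin resistance marker, which allows G418 selection of stably transfected populations. No feature table accompanies the record, so the promoter driving the fusion cassette, the polyadenylation signal, the origin of replication and the makeup of the cloning site are not stated.

Typical uses are transient or stable expression of a ZsYellow1-tagged protein to follow its subcellular localization or expression by fluorescence microscopy. The unmodified vector can also be used to express the fluorescent protein alone, as a control or transfection marker.
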