Addgene plasmid #54701: ZsYellow1-N1
Purpose: (Empty Backbone) Localization: N1 Cloning Vector, Excitation: 529, Emission: 539
Depositing lab: Michael Davidson. Depositing organization: Florida State University, Tallahassee.
Backbone
  Vector backbone: ZsYellow1-N1
  Backbone size (bp): 4750
  Vector type: Mammalian Expression
  Selectable markers: Neomycin (select with G418)
  Tag / fusion protein: ZsYellow1 (C terminal on backbone)
Growth in bacteria
  Bacterial resistance: Kanamycin, 50 μg/mL
  Growth temperature: 37°C
  Growth strain: DH5alpha
  Copy number: High Copy
Gene/Insert
  Gene/Insert name: None
  Tag / fusion protein: ZsYellow1 (C terminal on backbone)
Terms and licenses: Academic/Nonprofit Terms; Industry Terms: Not Available to Industry
Depositor comments: . Excitation = 529; Emission = 539
How to cite: ZsYellow1-N1 was a gift from Michael Davidson (Addgene plasmid # 54701 ; http://n2t.net/addgene:54701 ; RRID:Addgene_54701)
